>Addgene plasmid #71650 | pAAV-hSynI-mCherry-WPRE-hGH poly(A) (Alex_01) | depositor full sequence | sequence record 137182 | pAAV-hSynI-mCherry-WPRE-hGH poly(A) (Alex_01) sequence 5279 bps
CCTGCAGGCAGCTGCGCGCTCGCTCGCTCACTGAGGCCGCCCGGGCAAAGCCCGGGCGTCGGGCGACCTT
TGGTCGCCCGGCCTCAGTGAGCGAGCGAGCGCGCAGAGAGGGAGTGGCCAACTCCATCACTAGGGGTTCC
TGCGGCCGCACGCGTGTGTCTAGACTGCAGAGGGCCCTGCGTATGAGTGCAAGTGGGTTTTAGGACCAGG
ATGAGGCGGGGTGGGGGTGCCTACCTGACGACCGACCCCGACCCACTGGACAAGCACCCAACCCCCATTC
CCCAAATTGCGCATCCCCTATCAGAGAGGGGGAGGGGAAACAGGATGCGGCGAGGCGCGTGCGCACTGCC
AGCTTCAGCACCGCGGACAGTGCCTTCGCCCCCGCCTGGCGGCGCGCGCCACCGCCGCCTCAGCACTGAA
GGCGCGCTGACGTCACTCGCCGGTCCCCCGCAAACTCCCCTTCCCGGCCACCTTGGTCGCGTCCGCGCCG
CCGCCGGCCCAGCCGGACCGCACCACGCGAGGCGCGAGATAGGGGGGCACGGGCGCGACCATCTGCGCTG
CGGCGCCGGCGACTCAGCGCTGCCTCAGTCTGCGGTGGGCAGCGGAGGAGTCGTGTCGTGCCTGAGAGCG
CAGTCGAGAAGGTACCGGATCCTCTAGAGTCGACGCCACCATGGTGAGCAAGGGCGAGGAGGATAACATG
GCCATCATCAAGGAGTTCATGCGCTTCAAGGTGCACATGGAGGGCTCCGTGAACGGCCACGAGTTCGAGA
TCGAGGGCGAGGGCGAGGGCCGCCCCTACGAGGGCACCCAGACCGCCAAGCTGAAGGTGACCAAGGGTGG
CCCCCTGCCCTTCGCCTGGGACATCCTGTCCCCTCAGTTCATGTACGGCTCCAAGGCCTACGTGAAGCAC
CCCGCCGACATCCCCGACTACTTGAAGCTGTCCTTCCCCGAGGGCTTCAAGTGGGAGCGCGTGATGAACT
TCGAGGACGGCGGCGTGGTGACCGTGACCCAGGACTCCTCCCTGCAGGACGGCGAGTTCATCTACAAGGT
GAAGCTGCGCGGCACCAACTTCCCCTCCGACGGCCCCGTAATGCAGAAGAAGACCATGGGCTGGGAGGCC
TCCTCCGAGCGGATGTACCCCGAGGACGGCGCCCTGAAGGGCGAGATCAAGCAGAGGCTGAAGCTGAAGG
ACGGCGGCCACTACGACGCTGAGGTCAAGACCACCTACAAGGCCAAGAAGCCCGTGCAGCTGCCCGGCGC
CTACAACGTCAACATCAAGTTGGACATCACCTCCCACAACGAGGACTACACCATCGTGGAACAGTACGAA
CGCGCCGAGGGCCGCCACTCCACCGGCGGCATGGACGAGCTGTACAAGTAAGAATTCGATATCAAGCTTA
TCGATAATCAACCTCTGGATTACAAAATTTGTGAAAGATTGACTGGTATTCTTAACTATGTTGCTCCTTT
TACGCTATGTGGATACGCTGCTTTAATGCCTTTGTATCATGCTATTGCTTCCCGTATGGCTTTCATTTTC
TCCTCCTTGTATAAATCCTGGTTGCTGTCTCTTTATGAGGAGTTGTGGCCCGTTGTCAGGCAACGTGGCG
TGGTGTGCACTGTGTTTGCTGACGCAACCCCCACTGGTTGGGGCATTGCCACCACCTGTCAGCTCCTTTC
CGGGACTTTCGCTTTCCCCCTCCCTATTGCCACGGCGGAACTCATCGCCGCCTGCCTTGCCCGCTGCTGG
ACAGGGGCTCGGCTGTTGGGCACTGACAATTCCGTGGTGTTGTCGGGGAAATCATCGTCCTTTCCTTGGC
TGCTCGCCTATGTTGCCACCTGGATTCTGCGCGGGACGTCCTTCTGCTACGTCCCTTCGGCCCTCAATCC
AGCGGACCTTCCTTCCCGCGGCCTGCTGCCGGCTCTGCGGCCTCTTCCGCGTCTTCGCCTTCGCCCTCAG
ACGAGTCGGATCTCCCTTTGGGCCGCCTCCCCGCATCGATACCGAGCGCTGCTCGAGAGATCTACGGGTG
GCATCCCTGTGACCCCTCCCCAGTGCCTCTCCTGGCCCTGGAAGTTGCCACTCCAGTGCCCACCAGCCTT
GTCCTAATAAAATTAAGTTGCATCATTTTGTCTGACTAGGTGTCCTTCTATAATATTATGGGGTGGAGGG
GGGTGGTATGGAGCAAGGGGCAAGTTGGGAAGACAACCTGTAGGGCCTGCGGGGTCTATTGGGAACCAAG
CTGGAGTGCAGTGGCACAATCTTGGCTCACTGCAATCTCCGCCTCCTGGGTTCAAGCGATTCTCCTGCCT
CAGCCTCCCGAGTTGTTGGGATTCCAGGCATGCATGACCAGGCTCAGCTAATTTTTGTTTTTTTGGTAGA
GACGGGGTTTCACCATATTGGCCAGGCTGGTCTCCAACTCCTAATCTCAGGTGATCTACCCACCTTGGCC
TCCCAAATTGCTGGGATTACAGGCGTGAACCACTGCTCCCTTCCCTGTCCTTCTGATTTTGTAGGTAACC
ACGTGCGGACCGAGCGGCCGCAGGAACCCCTAGTGATGGAGTTGGCCACTCCCTCTCTGCGCGCTCGCTC
GCTCACTGAGGCCGGGCGACCAAAGGTCGCCCGACGCCCGGGCTTTGCCCGGGCGGCCTCAGTGAGCGAG
CGAGCGCGCAGCTGCCTGCAGGGGCGCCTGATGCGGTATTTTCTCCTTACGCATCTGTGCGGTATTTCAC
ACCGCATA
[142 nt withheld, positions 2739-2880]
C
[141 nt withheld, positions 2882-3022]
CCTTTGACGTTGGAGTCCACGTTCTTT
[37 nt withheld, positions 3050-3086]
ACCCTATCTCGGGCTATTCTTTTGATTTATAAGGGATTTTGCCGATTTCGGCCTATTGGTTAAAAAATGA
GCTGATTTAACAAAAATTTAACGCGAATTTTAACAAAATATTAACGTTTACAATTTTATGGTGCACTCTC
AGTACAATCTGCTCTGATGCCGCATAGTTAAGCCAGCCCCGACACCCGCCAACACCCGCTGACGCGCCCT
GACGGGCTTGTCTGCTCCCGGCATCCGCTTACAGACAAGCTGTGACCGTCTCCGGGAGCTGCATGTGTCA
GAGGTTTTCACCGTCATCACCGAAACGCGCGAGACGAAAGGGCCTCGTGATACGCCTATTTTTATAGGTT
AATGTCATGATAATAATGGTTTCTTAGACGTCAGGTGGCACTTTTCGGGGAAATGTGCGCGGAACCCCTA
TTTGTTTATTTTTCTAAATACATTCAAATATGTATCCGCTCATGAGACAATAACCCTGATAAATGCTTCA
ATAATATTGAAAAAGGAAGAGTATGAGTATTCAACATTTCCGTGTCGCCCTTATTCCCTTTTTTGCGGCA
TTTTGCCTTCCTGTTTTTGCTCACCCAGAAACGCTGGTGAAAGTAAAAGATGCTGAAGATCAGTTGGGTG
CACGAGTGGGTTACATCGAACTGGATCTCAACAGCGGTAAGATCCTTGAGAGTTTTCGCCCCGAAGAACG
TTTTCCAATGATGAGCACTTTTAAAGTTCTGCTATGTGGCGCGGTATTATCCCGTATTGACGCCGGGCAA
GAGCAACTCGGTCGCCGCATACACTATTCTCAGAATGACTTGGTTGAGTACTCACCAGTCACAGAAAAGC
ATCTTACGGATGGCATGACAGTAAGAGAATTATGCAGTGCTGCCATAACCATGAGTGATAACACTGCGGC
CAACTTACTTCTGACAACGATCGGAGGACCGAAGGAGCTAACCGCTTTTTTGCACAACATGGGGGATCAT
GTAACTCGCCTTGATCGTTGGGAACCGGAGCTGAATGAAGCCATACCAAACGACGAGCGTGACACCACGA
TGCCTGTAGCAATGGCAACAACGTTGCGCAAACTATTAACTGGCGAACTACTTACTCTAGCTTCCCGGCA
ACAATTAATAGACTGGATGGAGGCGGATAAAGTTGCAGGACCACTTCTGCGCTCGGCCCTTCCGGCTGGC
TGGTTTATTGCTGATAAATCTGGAGCCGGTGAGCGTGGGTCTCGCGGTATCATTGCAGCACTGGGGCCAG
ATGGTAAGCCCTCCCGTATCGTAGTTATCTACACGACGGGGAGTCAGGCAACTATGGATGAACGAAATAG
ACAGATCGCTGAGATAGGTGCCTCACTGATTAAGCATTGGTAACTGTCAGACCAAGTTTACTCATATATA
CTTTAGATTGATTTAAAACTTCATTTTTAATTTAAAAGGATCTAGGTGAAGATCCTTTTTGATAATCTCA
TGACCAAAATCCCTTAACGTGAGTTTTCGTTCCACTGAGCGTCAGACCCCGTAGAAAAGATCAAAGGATC
TTCTTGAGATCCTTTTTTTCTGCGCGTAATCTGCTGCTTGCAAACAAAAAAACCACCGCTACCAGCGGTG
GTTTGTTTGCCGGATCAAGAGCTACCAACTCTTTTTCCGAAGGTAACTGGCTTCAGCAGAGCGCAGATAC
CAAATACTGTCCTTCTAGTGTAGCCGTAGTTAGGCCACCACTTCAAGAACTCTGTAGCACCGCCTACATA
CCTCGCTCTGCTAATCCTGTTACCAGTGGCTGCTGCCAGTGGCGATAAGTCGTGTCTTACCGGGTTGGAC
TCAAGACGATAGTTACCGGATAAGGCGCAGCGGTCGGGCTGAACGGGGGGTTCGTGCACACAGCCCAGCT
TGGAGCGAACGACCTACACCGAACTGAGATACCTACAGCGTGAGCTATGAGAAAGCGCCACGCTTCCCGA
AGGGAGAAAGGCGGACAGGTATCCGGTAAGCGGCAGGGTCGGAACAGGAGAGCGCACGAGGGAGCTTCCA
GGGGGAAACGCCTGGTATCTTTATAGTCCTGTCGGGTTTCGCCACCTCTGACTTGAGCGTCGATTTTTGT
GATGCTCGTCAGGGGGGCGGAGCCTATGGAAAAACGCCAGCAACGCGGCCTTTTTACGGTTCCTGGCCTT
TTGCTGGCCTTTTGCTCACATGT
Features (pLannotate 1.2.2; 15 found; start..end, strand, type, name):
      1..141     -  repeat_region  AAV2 ITR: inverted terminal repeat of adeno-associated virus serotype 2 inverted
    186..633     +  promoter       hSyn promoter: human synapsin I promoter; confers neuron-specific expression (Kügler et al., 2003)
    647..664     +  misc_feature   MCS (fragment): pUC18/19 multiple cloning site
    671..1378    +  CDS            mCherry: mCherry is a basic (constitutively fluorescent) red fluorescent protein published in 2004, derived from Discosoma sp.. It is reported to be a very rapidly-maturing monomer with low acid sensitivity.
   1382..1406    +  misc_feature   MCS (fragment): pBluescript multiple cloning site
   1406..1994    +  misc_feature   WPRE: woodchuck hepatitis virus posttranscriptional regulatory element
   2026..2502    +  polyA_signal   hGH poly(A) signal: human growth hormone polyadenylation signal
   2542..2682    +  repeat_region  AAV2 ITR: inverted terminal repeat of adeno-associated virus serotype 2 inverted
   2687..2738    -  misc_feature   bom (fragment): basis of mobility region from pBR322
   2757..3137    +  rep_origin     M13 ori (sequence partly withheld): M13 bacteriophage origin of replication; arrow indicates direction of (+) strand synthesis
   3213..3262    -  misc_feature   bom (fragment): basis of mobility region from pBR322
   3364..3399    -  CDS            rop (fragment): Rop protein, which maintains plasmids at low copy number; rop
   3494..3598    +  promoter       AmpR promoter: bla
   3599..4459    +  CDS            AmpR: β-lactamase; bla; confers resistance to ampicillin, carbenicillin, and related antibiotics
   4630..5218    +  rep_origin     ori: high-copy-number ColE1/pMB1/pBR322/pUC origin of replication
