[The description below was written by a language model from this plasmid's Addgene catalogue record and pLannotate feature annotations shown in this document.]
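Description:
pAAV-hSynI-mCherry-WPRE-hGH poly(A) (Alex_01) is a 5,279 bp adeno-associated virus transfer plasmid for expressing the red fluorescent protein mCherry in neurons. It was derived from an hSynI-driven channelrhodopsin vector, pAAV-hSynI-hChR2(H134R)-mCherry-WPRE-hGH poly(A). The hChR2-mCherry fusion was removed and a stand-alone mCherry coding sequence (about 711 bp) was inserted in its place by Gibson assembly. In bacteria the plasmid replicates from a high-copy ColE1/pUC-type origin and is selected with ampicillin through the bla gene and its own promoter. The backbone also carries an M13 phage origin and short remnants of pBR322 bom and rop sequences. The record lists a recombination-deficient strain for propagation, a common choice for keeping ITR-containing plasmids stable.

The expression cassette lies between two AAV2 inverted terminal repeats, which are the cis elements needed for replication and packaging of the intervening DNA into AAV particles when rep, cap and helper functions are supplied in trans. Within the ITRs, the human synapsin I promoter confers neuron-specific transcription of mCherry, a rapidly maturing monomeric red fluorescent protein derived from Discosoma. The coding sequence is flanked by small polylinker fragments. It is followed by the woodchuck hepatitis virus posttranscriptional regulatory element (WPRE), which enhances transcript stability and expression, and by the human growth hormone polyadenylation signal.

The construct is used to label neurons with red fluorescence, and it can also serve as a fluorophore-only control alongside opsin-expressing vectors of the same design. According to the depositor, expression was confirmed in vitro in mouse primary neurons and in human iPSC-derived neurons after AAV infection.
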