Addgene plasmid #71650: pAAV-hSynI-mCherry-WPRE-hGH poly(A) (Alex_01)
Purpose: AAV expression of mCherry in human and mouse neurons
Depositing lab: Mirjana Maletić-Savatić. Depositing organization: Baylor College of Medicine.
Backbone
  Vector backbone: paav-hSynI-hChR2(H134R)-mCherry-WPRE-hGH poly(A)
  Backbone manufacturer: Karl Deisseroth lab
  Backbone size w/o insert (bp): 6221
  Total vector size (bp): 5279
  Modifications to backbone: hChR2-mCherry portion was removed
  Vector type: Mammalian Expression, AAV
Growth in bacteria
  Bacterial resistance: Ampicillin, 100 μg/mL
  Growth temperature: 37°C
  Growth strain: NEB Stable
  Copy number: High Copy
Gene/Insert
  Gene/Insert name: mCherry
  Insert size (bp): 711
  Promoter: hSynI
  Cloning method: Gibson Cloning
  Sequencing primers: 5′ ctagagtcgacgcCACCATGGTGAGCAAGG; 3′ cgataagcttgatatcgAATTCTTACTTGTACAGCTCG
Resource information
  A portion of this plasmid was derived from a plasmid made by: The backbone was found in lab's plasmid stock with information it was originally made by K. Diesseroth.
Terms and licenses: Academic/Nonprofit Terms; Industry Terms: Not Available to Industry
Depositor comments: Plasmid made by Aleksandar Bajic. Expression tested in vitro on mouse primary neurons and human IPSCs derived neurons after infection with AAV viruses.
How to cite: pAAV-hSynI-mCherry-WPRE-hGH poly(A) (Alex_01) was a gift from Mirjana Maletić-Savatić (Addgene plasmid # 71650 ; http://n2t.net/addgene:71650 ; RRID:Addgene_71650)
