>Addgene plasmid #71650 | pAAV-hSynI-mCherry-WPRE-hGH poly(A) (Alex_01) | addgene partial sequence | sequence record 137177 | hSyn1pro-F 5'-gcaagtgggttttaggacca-3'
GGGTGCCTACCTGACGACCGACCCCGACCCACTGGACAAGCACCCAACCCCCATTCCCCAAATTGCGCAT
CCCCTATCAGAGAGGGGGAGGGGAAACAGGATGCGGCGAGGCGCGTGCGCACTGCCAGCTTCAGCACCGC
GGACAGTGCCTTCGCCCCCGCCTGGCGGCGCGCGCCACCGCCGCCTCAGCACTGAAGGCGCGCTGACGTC
ACTCGCCGGTCCCCCGCAAACTCCCCTTCCCGGCCACCTTGGTCGCGTCCGCGCCGCCGCCGGCCCAGCC
GGACCGCACCACGCGAGGCGCGAGATAGGGGGGCACGGGCGCGACCATCTGCGCTGCGGCGCCGGCGACT
CAGCGCTGCCTCAGTCTGCGGTGGGCAGCGGAGGAGTCGTGTCGTGCCTGAGAGCGCAGTCGAGAAGGTA
CCGGATCCTCTAGAGTCGACGCCACCATGGTGAGCAAGGGCGAGGAGGATAACATGGCCATCATCAAGGA
GTTCATGCGCTTCAAGGTGCACATGGAGGGCTCCGTGAACGGCCACGAGTTCGAGATCGAGGGCGAGGGC
GAGGGCCGCCCCTACGAGGGCACCCAGACCGCCAAGCTGAAGGTGACCAAGGGTGGCCCCCTGCCCTTCG
CCTGGGACATCCTGTCCCCTCAGTTCATGTACGGCTCCAAGGCCTACGTGAAGCACCCCGCCGACATCCC
CGACTACTTGAAGCTGTCCTTCCCCGAGGGCTTCAAGTGGGAGCGCGTGATGAACTTCGAGGACGGCGGC
GTGGTGACCGTGACCCAGGACTCCTCCCTGCAGGACGGCGAGTTCATCTACAAGGTGAAGCTGCGCGGCA
CCAACTTCCCCTCCGACGGCCCCGTAATGCAGAAGAAGACCATGGGCTGGGAGGCCTCCTCCGAGCGGAT
GTACCCCGAGGACGGCGCCCTGAAGGGCGAGATCAAGCAGAGGCTGAAGCTGAAGGACGGCGGCCACTAC
GACGCTGAGGTCAAGACCACCTACAAGGCCAAGAAGCCCGTGCAGCTGCCCGGCGCCTACAACGTCAACA
TCAAGTTGGACATCACCTCCCACAACGAGGACTACACCATCGTGGAACAGTACGAACGCGCCGAGGGCCG
CCACTCCACCGGCG
