>Addgene plasmid #71650 | pAAV-hSynI-mCherry-WPRE-hGH poly(A) (Alex_01) | addgene partial sequence | sequence record 137181 | hGH-PA-R 5'-CCAGCTTGGTTCCCAATAGA-3'
TGTCTTCCCAACTTGCCCCTTGCTCCATACCACCCCCCTCCACCCCATAATATTATAGAAGGACACCTAG
TCAGACAAAATGATGCAACTTAATTTTATTAGGACAAGGCTGGTGGGCACTGGAGTGGCAACTTCCAGGG
CCAGGAGAGGCACTGGGGAGGGGTCACAGGGATGCCACCCGTAGATCTCTCGAGCAGCGCTCGGTATCGA
TGCGGGGAGGCGGCCCAAAGGGAGATCCGACTCGTCTGAGGGCGAAGGCGAAGACGCGGAAGAGGCCGCA
GAGCCGGCAGCAGGCCGCGGGAAGGAAGGTCCGCTGGATTGAGGGCCGAAGGGACGTAGCAGAAGGACGT
CCCGCGCAGAATCCAGGTGGCAACATAGGCGAGCAGCCAAGGAAAGGACGATGATTTCCCCGACAACACC
ACGGAATTGTCAGTGCCCAACAGCCGAGCCCCTGTCCAGCAGCGGGCAAGGCAGGCGGCGATGAGTTCCG
CCGTGGCAATAGGGAGGGGGAAAGCGAAAGTCCCGGAAAGGAGCTGACAGGTGGTGGCAATGCCCCAACC
AGTGGGGGTTGCGTCAGCAAACACAGTGCACACCACGCCACGTTGCCTGACAACGGGCCACAACTCCTCA
TAAAGAGACAGCAACCAGGATTTATACAAGGAGGAGAAAATGAAAGCCATACGGGAAGCAATAGCATGAT
ACAAAGGCATTAAAGCAGCGTATCCACATAGCGTAAAAGGAGCAACATAGTTAAGAATACCAGTCAATCT
TTCACAAATTTTGTAATCCAGAGGTTGATTATCGATAAGCTTGATATCGAATTCTTACTTGTACAGCTCG
TCCATGCCGCCGGTGGAGTGGCGGCCCTCGGCGCGTTCGTACTGTTCCACGATGGTGTAGTCCTCGTTGT
GGGAGGTGATGTCCAACTTGATGTTGACGTTGTAGGCGCCGGGCAGCTGCACGGGCTTCTTGGCCTTGTA
GGTGGTCTTGACCTCAGCGTCGTAGTGGCCGCCGTCCTTCAGCTTCAGCCTCTGCTTGATCTCGCCCTTC
AGG
